>Addgene plasmid #20534 | pWZL Neo Myr Flag MATK | addgene partial sequence | sequence record 26359 | 20534 with pWZL-Fwd
CTCCTTCTCTAGGCGCCGGCCGGATCCAGAATTCGCCACCATGGGGTCTTCAAAATCTAAACCAAAGGAC
CCCAGCCAGCGCCGGCGCAGGATCCGAGGTTACCTTGACTACAAAGACGATGACGACAAGCAATTGACAA
GTTTGTACAAAAAAGTTGGCATGGCGGGGCGAGGCTCTCTGGTTTCCTGGCGGGCATTTCACGGCTGTGA
TTCTGCTGAGGAACTTCCCCGGGTGAGCCCCCGCTTCCTCCGAGCCTGGCACCCCCCTCCCGTCTCAGCC
AGGATGCCAACGAGGCGCTGGGCCCCGGGCACCCAGTGTATCACCAAGTGCGAGCACACCCGCCCCAAGC
CAGGGGAGCTGGCCTTCCGCAAGGGCGACGTGGTCACCATCCTGGAGGCCTGCGAGAACAAGAGCTGGTA
CCGCGTCAAGCACCACACCAGTGGACAGGAGGGGCTGCTGGCAGCTGGGGCGCTGCGGGAGCGGGGGGCC
CTCTCCGCAGACCCCAAGCTCAGCCTCATGCCGTGGTTCCACGGGAAGATCTCGGGCCAGGAGGCTGTCC
AGCAGCTGCAGCCTCCCGAGGATGGGCTGTTCCTGGTGCGGGAGTCCGCGCGCCACCCCGGCGACTACGT
CCTGTGCGTGAGCTTTGGCCGCGACGTCATCCACTACCGCGTGCTGCACCGCGACGGCCACCTCACAATC
GATGAGGCCGTGTTCTTCTGCAACCTCATGGACATGGTGGAGCATTACAGCA
