[The description below was written by a language model from this plasmid's Addgene catalogue record.]
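Description:
pWZL Neo Myr Flag MATK is a retroviral mammalian expression plasmid built on the Gateway-compatible pWZL-Neo-Myr-Flag-DEST backbone. It is propagated in bacteria under ampicillin selection, and the record recommends a recombination-deficient strain, reflecting the tendency of repeated retroviral sequences to rearrange. Its copy number is not recorded. Transduced or transfected mammalian cells are selected with G418 through the neomycin resistance marker. No feature table accompanies the entry, so the promoter driving the insert, the arrangement of the neomycin cassette and the origin of replication are not explicitly stated. As a retroviral vector, it is meant to be packaged into virus for stable integration into target cells.

The payload is the human MATK open reading frame (megakaryocyte-associated tyrosine kinase, transcript variant 1; also known as CHK or CTK). It was moved from a Gateway entry clone into the destination vector by LR recombination, so that it sits in frame behind backbone-encoded N-terminal myristoylation and Flag tags. The myristoylation signal directs the fusion protein to cellular membranes, a strategy commonly used to promote constitutive activation of kinases. The Flag epitope allows detection or immunoprecipitation of the fusion protein.

The construct belongs to a library of myristoylated kinase clones assembled for functional genomic screens aimed at identifying oncogenic kinases in breast cancer. The depositors note that the identity of the gene was verified but the insert was not fully sequenced for minor mutations. They also report a known mutation that produces an E108G substitution in the encoded protein, which users should take into account when interpreting results.
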