Addgene plasmid #20534: pWZL Neo Myr Flag MATK
Depositing lab: William Hahn & Jean Zhao. Depositing organization: Dana-Farber Cancer Institute. Publication: Integrative Genomic Approaches Identify IKBKE as a Breast Cancer Oncogene (Kinase Library Clones). Boehm JS, Zhao JJ, Yao J, Kim SY, Firestein R, Dunn IF, Sjostrom SK, Garraway LA, Weremowicz S, Richardson AL, Greulich H, Stewart CJ, Mulvey LA, Shen RR, Ambrogio L, Hirozane-Kishikawa T, Hill DE, Vidal M, Meyerson M, Grenier JK, Hinkle G, Root DE, Roberts TM, Lander ES, Polyak K, Hahn WC. Cell. 2007 Jun 15. 129(6):1065-1079. 10.1016/j.cell.2007.03.052 PubMed 17574021.
Backbone
  Vector backbone: pWZL-Neo-Myr-Flag-DEST
  Backbone manufacturer: William Hahn Lab (available at Addgene, #15300)
  Vector type: Mammalian Expression, Retroviral
  Selectable markers: Neomycin (select with G418)
Growth in bacteria
  Bacterial resistance: Ampicillin, 100 μg/mL
  Growth temperature: 37°C
  Growth strain: Stbl3
  Growth instructions: Stbl3 cells to prevent recombination.
  Copy number: Unknown
Gene/Insert
  Gene/Insert name: MATK (alt name: megakaryocyte-associated tyrosine kinase, transcript variant 1)
  Species: H. sapiens (human)
  GenBank ID: NM_002378
  Entrez Gene: MATK (a.k.a. CHK, CTK, HHYLTK, HYL, HYLTK, Lsk)
  Tag / fusion protein: Myr (N terminal on backbone); Flag (N terminal on backbone)
  Cloning method: Gateway Cloning
  Sequencing primers: 5′ pWZL-Fwd (GAA CCT CCT CGT TCG ACC); 3′ pWZL-Rev (TTC CGG GCC CTC ACA TTG)
Resource information
  A portion of this plasmid was derived from a plasmid made by: 1-C11
Terms and licenses: Academic/Nonprofit Terms; Industry Terms: Not Available to Industry
Depositor comments: ORFs were cloned into Gateway compatible pEntry vectors. An LR recombination reaction was performed to move the ORF to pWZL-Neo-Myr-Flag DEST such that the ORF would have 5' myristoylation and flag tags. This plasmid is part of a kinase library, and the gene has been verified, but has not been fully sequenced for minor mutations. Please see the following link for plasmids from this article that are not part of the kinase library http://www.addgene.org/pubmed/17574021 There is a mutation in the sequence causing E108G substitution in the aa sequence.
How to cite: pWZL Neo Myr Flag MATK was a gift from William Hahn & Jean Zhao (Addgene plasmid # 20534 ; http://n2t.net/addgene:20534 ; RRID:Addgene_20534)
